>Addgene plasmid #40989 | pBABEpuro-ERBB2 C331S | addgene partial sequence | sequence record 55278 | pBabe3 5'-ACCCTAACTGACACACATTCC-3'
CCACTTTGTACAAGAAAGTTGGTCACACTGGCACGTCCAGACCCAGGTACTCTGGGTTCTCTGCCGTAGG
TGTCCCTTTGAAGGTGCTGGGTGGAGCCCCCCGCTCTGGTGGGTCCTGGTCCCAGTAATAGAGGTTGTCG
AAGGCTGGGCTGAAGGCAGGAGGAGGGTGGGGCTGAGGGGCAGCTCCTCCCTGGGGTGTCAAGTACTCGG
GGTTCTCCACGGCACCCCCAAAGGCAAAAACGTCTTTGACGACCCCATTCTTCCCTGGGGAGAGAGTCTT
GGGCCTTTCCAGAGTGGCACCAGCAGGTCGGGCAGCAGGCAGAGGGCCCTCTCGGGGCGAAGGGGGCTGG
GGCCGAACATCTGGCTGGTTCACATATTCAGGCTGGGGGCTGCAGGTCAGGGGGGCAACGTAGCCATCAG
TCTCAGAGGGCAGGGGTACTGTGGGGTCCTCACTGTACCGCTGTAGAGGGCTGGGGTCATGTGTGGGGAG
GCTTTGCAGCCCCTTGGCTGCCCCCATTCCCAGGTCACCATCAAATACATCGGAGCCAGCCCCTTCGGAG
GGTGCCAGTGGAGACCTGGGGGCCTCCTCTTCAGAGGGCTCCAGCCCTAGTGTCAGGTCCCCACCGCCAC
TCCTGGTAGATGAGCTGCGGTGCCTGTGGTGGACCATGCCCCCAGCGCCCGGGGCAGGGTCTGGACAGAA
GAAGCCCTGCTGGGGTACCAGATACTCCTCAGCATCCACCAGGTCCCCCATGTCATCGTCCTCCAGCAGT
GAGCG
