>Addgene plasmid #40989 | pBABEpuro-ERBB2 C331S | addgene partial sequence | sequence record 55477 | hERBB2-F2 5'-tgcctccacttcaaccacag-3'
AGACACGTTTGAGTCCATGCCCAATCCCGAGGGCCGGTATACATTCGGCGCCAGCTGTGTGACTGCCTGT
CCCTACAACTACCTTTCTACGGACGTGGGATCCTGCACCCTCGTCTGCCCCCTGCACAACCAAGAGGTGA
CAGCAGAGGATGGAACACAGCGGTCTGAGAAGTGCAGCAAGCCCTGTGCCCGAGTGTGCTATGGTCTGGG
CATGGAGCACTTGCGAGAGGTGAGGGCAGTTACCAGTGCCAATATCCAGGAGTTTGCTGGCTGCAAGAAG
ATCTTTGGGAGCCTGGCATTTCTGCCGGAGAGCTTTGATGGGGACCCAGCCTCCAACACTGCCCCGCTCC
AGCCAGAGCAGCTCCAAGTGTTTGAGACTCTGGAAGAGATCACAGGTTACCTATACATCTCAGCATGGCC
GGACAGCCTGCCTGACCTCAGCGTCTTCCAGAACCTGCAAGTAATCCGGGGACGAATTCTGCACAATGGC
GCCTACTCGCTGACCCTGCAAGGGCTGGGCATCAGCTGGCTGGGGCTGCGCTCACTGAGGGAACTGGGCA
GTGGACTGGCCCTCATCCACCATAACACCCACCTCTGCTTCGTGCACACGGTGCCCTGGGACCAGCTCTT
TCGGAACCCGCACCAAGCTCTGCTCCACACTGCCAACCGGCCAGAGGACGAGTGTGTGGGCGAGGGCCTG
GCCTGCCACCAGCTGTGCGCCCGAGGGCACTGCTGGGGTCCAGGGCCCACCCAGTGTGTCAACTGCAGCC
AGTTCCTTCGGGGCCAGGAGTG
