[The description below was written by a language model from this plasmid's Addgene catalogue record.]
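Description:
pBABEpuro-ERBB2 C331S is a retroviral mammalian expression plasmid of about 9 kb, built on the roughly 5.2 kb pBABE-puro backbone. It is propagated in E. coli as a high-copy plasmid under ampicillin selection, and transduced or transfected mammalian cells are selected with puromycin. No feature table accompanies the record, so the individual regulatory elements are not itemised. In general, pBABE-type vectors are Moloney murine leukemia virus-derived: the long terminal repeats flank a packaging signal and the cloned gene, with the 5′ LTR driving transcription of the insert and a separate internal promoter driving the puromycin resistance gene. Because the viral structural genes are absent, the plasmid has to be introduced into a packaging cell line to produce replication-defective virus, which then integrates the cassette stably into dividing target cells.

The payload is the human ERBB2 (HER2) coding sequence, about 3.8 kb and based on the reference ERBB2 transcript, inserted by Gateway recombination cloning. It carries a single amino acid substitution, C331S. ERBB2 encodes a receptor tyrosine kinase of the EGFR family. No epitope tags or reporters are recorded.

The associated publication concerns the functional analysis of receptor tyrosine kinase mutations found in lung cancer and the identification of oncogenic mutations in the ERBB2 extracellular domain. The record does not state the specific role of the C331S variant in that work. The construct is suited to stable expression of this mutant receptor in cultured cells, for example to compare its signalling or transforming behaviour with wild-type ERBB2 and other variants.
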