Addgene plasmid #40989: pBABEpuro-ERBB2 C331S
Depositing lab: Matthew Meyerson. Depositing organization: Broad Institute. Publication: Functional analysis of receptor tyrosine kinase mutations in lung cancer identifies oncogenic extracellular domain mutations of ERBB2. Greulich H, Kaplan B, Mertins P, Chen TH, Tanaka KE, Yun CH, Zhang X, Lee SH, Cho J, Ambrogio L, Liao R, Imielinski M, Banerji S, Berger AH, Lawrence MS, Zhang J, Pho NH, Walker SR, Winckler W, Getz G, Frank D, Hahn WC, Eck MJ, Mani DR, Jaffe JD, Carr SA, Wong KK, Meyerson M. Proc Natl Acad Sci U S A. 2012 Sep 4;109(36):14476-81. Epub 2012 Aug 20. 10.1073/pnas.1203201109 PubMed 22908275.
Backbone
  Vector backbone: pBABE-puro
  Backbone size w/o insert (bp): 5200
  Total vector size (bp): 9000
  Vector type: Mammalian Expression, Retroviral
  Selectable markers: Puromycin
Growth in bacteria
  Bacterial resistance: Ampicillin, 100 μg/mL
  Growth temperature: 37°C
  Growth strain: DH5alpha
  Copy number: High Copy
Gene/Insert
  Gene/Insert name: ERBB2 (alt name: HER2)
  Species: H. sapiens (human)
  Insert size (bp): 3768
  Mutation: C331S
  GenBank ID: NM_004448.2
  Entrez Gene: ERBB2 (a.k.a. CD340, HER-2, HER-2/neu, HER2, MLN 19, MLN-19, NEU, NGL, TKR1, VSCN2, c-ERB-2, c-ERB2, p185(erbB2))
  Cloning method: Gateway Cloning
  Sequencing primers: 5′ TTTGTACACCCTAAGCCTC; 3′ GCATACTTCTGCCTGCTG
Terms and licenses: Academic/Nonprofit Terms; Industry Terms: Not Available to Industry
How to cite: pBABEpuro-ERBB2 C331S was a gift from Matthew Meyerson (Addgene plasmid # 40989 ; http://n2t.net/addgene:40989 ; RRID:Addgene_40989)
